>Addgene plasmid #16084 | pTRE-Tight caspase-3 (p12)::nz [TU#817] | depositor full sequence | sequence record 8477 | Author sequence
CTCGAGTTTACTCCCTATCAGTGATAGAGAACGTATGTCGAGTTTACTCCCTATCAGTGATAGAGAACGA
TGTCGAGTTTACTCCCTATCAGTGATAGAGAACGTATGTCGAGTTTACTCCCTATCAGTGATAGAGAACG
TATGTCGAGTTTACTCCCTATCAGTGATAGAGAACGTATGTCGAGTTTATCCCTATCAGTGATAGAGAAC
GTATGTCGAGTTTACTCCCTATCAGTGATAGAGAACGTATGTCGAGGTAGGCGTGTACGGTGGGAGGCCT
ATATAAGCAGAGCTCGTTTAGTGAACCGTCAGATCGCCTGGAGAATTCGAGCTCGGTACCCGGGGATCCG
CCACCATGAGTGGTGTTGATGATGACATGGCGTGTCATAAAATACCAGTGGAGGCCGACTTCTTGTATGC
ATACTCCACAGCACCTGGTTATTATTCTTGGCGAAATTCAAAGGATGGCTCCTGGTTCATCCAGTCGCTT
TGTGCCATGCTGAAACAGTATGCCGACAAGCTTGAATTTATGCACATTCTTACCCGGGTTAACCGAAAGG
TGGCAACAGAATTTGAGTCCTTTTCCTTTGACGCTACTTTTCATGCAAAGAAACAGATTCCATGTATTGT
TTCCATGCTCACAAAAGAACTCTATTTTTATCACCCCCGGGATTGGCCAAAGGACCCAAAGGAGGACCCT
TGGAGGGTACCAGGCTCTGGCTCTGGCGCTCAGCTTAAGAAAGAGCTGCAGGCAAACAAGAAAGAGCTGG
CTCAGCTGAAGTGGGAACTGCAGGCACTGAAGAAAGAACTGGCTCAGTGATCTAGAGGATCATAATCAGC
CATACCACATTTGTAGAGGTTTTACTTGCTTTAAAAAACCTCCCACACCTCCCCCTGAACCTGAAACATA
AAATGAATGCAATTGTTGTTGTTAACTTGTTTATTGCAGCTTATAATGGTTACAAATAAAGCAATAGCAT
CACAAATTTCACAAATAAAGCATTTTTTTCACTGCCTCGAGCTTCCTCGCTCACTGACTCGCTGCGCTCG
GTCGTTCGGCTGCGGCGAGCGGTATCAGCTCACTCAAAGGCGGTAATACGGTTATCCACAGAATCAGGGG
ATAACGCAGGAAAGAACATGTGAGCAAAAGGCCAGCAAAAGGCCAGGAACCGTAAAAAGGCCGCGTTGCT
GGCGTTTTTCCATAGGCTCCGCCCCCCTGACGAGCATCACAAAAATCGACGCTCAAGTCAGAGGTGGCGA
AACCCGACAGGACTATAAAGATACCAGGCGTTTCCCCCTGGAAGCTCCCTCGTGCGCTCTCCTGTTCCGA
CCCTGCCGCTTACCGGATACCTGTCCGCCTTTCTCCCTTCGGGAAGCGTGGCGCTTTCTCAATGCTCACG
CTGTAGGTATCTCAGTTCGGTGTAGGTCGTTCGCTCCAAGCTGGGCTGTGTGCACGAACCCCCCGTTCAG
CCCGACCGCTGCGCCTTATCCGGTAACTATCGTCTTGAGTCCAACCCGGTAAGACACGACTTATCGCCAC
TGGCAGCAGCCACTGGTAACAGGATTAGCAGAGCGAGGTATGTAGGCGGTGCTACAGAGTTCTTGAAGTG
GTGGCCTAACTACGGCTACACTAGAAGGACAGTATTTGGTATCTGCGCTCTGCTGAAGCCAGTTACCTTC
GGAAAAAGAGTTGGTAGCTCTTGATCCGGCAAACAAACCACCGCTGGTAGCGGTGGTTTTTTTGTTTGCA
AGCAGCAGATTACGCGCAGAAAAAAAGGATCTCAAGAAGATCCTTTGATCTTTTCTACGGGGTCTGACGC
TCAGTGGAACGAAAACTCACGTTAAGGGATTTTGGTCATGAGATTATCAAAAAGGATCTTCACCTAGATC
CTTTTAAATTAAAAATGAAGTTTTAAATCAATCTAAAGTATATATGAGTAAACTTGGTCTGACAGTTACC
AATGCTTAATCAGTGAGGCACCTATCTCAGCGATCTGTCTATTTCGTTCATCCATAGTTGCCTGACTCCC
CGTCGTGTAGATAACTACGATACGGGAGGGCTTACCATCTGGCCCCAGTGCTGCAATGATACCGCGAGAC
CCACGCTCACCGGCTCCAGATTTATCAGCAATAAACCAGCCAGCCGGAAGGGCCGAGCGCAGAAGTGGTC
CTGCAACTTTATCCGCCTCCATCCAGTCTATTAATTGTTGCCGGGAAGCTAGAGTAAGTAGTTCGCCAGT
TAATAGTTTGCGCAACGTTGTTGCCATTGCTACAGGCATCGTGGTGTCACGCTCGTCGTTTGGTATGGCT
TCATTCAGCTCCGGTTCCCAACGATCAAGGCGAGTTACATGATCCCCCATGTTGTGCAAAAAAGCGGTTA
GCTCCTTCGGTCCTCCGATCGTTGTCAGAAGTAAGTTGGCCGCAGTGTTATCACTCATGGTTATGGCAGC
ACTGCATAATTCTCTTACTGTCATGCCATCCGTAAGATGCTTTTCTGTGACTGGTGAGTACTCAACCAAG
TCATTCTGAGAATAGTGTATGCGGCGACCGAGTTGCTCTTGCCCGGCGTCAATACGGGATAATACCGCGC
CACATAGCAGAACTTTAAAAGTGCTCATCATTGGAAAACGTTCTTCGGGGCGAAAACTCTCAAGGATCTT
ACCGCTGTTGAGATCCAGTTCGATGTAACCCACTCGTGCACCCAACTGATCTTCAGCATCTTTTACTTTC
ACCAGCGTTTCTGGGTGAGCAAAAACAGGAAGGCAAAATGCCGCAAAAAAGGGAATAAGGGCGACACGGA
AATGTTGAATACTCATACTCTTCCTTTTTCAATATTATTGAAGCATTTATCAGGGTTATTGTCTCATGAG
CGGATACATATTTGAATGTATTTAGAAAAATAAACAAATAGGGGTTCCGCGCACATTTCCCCGAAAAGTG
CCACCTGACGTCTAAGAAACCATTATTATCATGACATTAACCTATAAAAATAGGCGTATCACGAGGCCCT
TTCGTCTTCA
Features (pLannotate 1.2.2; 7 found; start..end, strand, type, name):
      4..318     +  promoter       tight TRE promoter: Tet-responsive promoter PTight, consisting of seven tet operator sequences followed by the minimal CMV promoter
    344..664     +  CDS            CASP3 (fragment): CASP3_HUMAN - Also known as CPP32. Experimental evidence at protein level: Swiss-Prot protein existence level 1. Involved in the activation cascade of caspases responsible for apoptosis execution (PubMed:7596430). At the onset of apoptosis it proteolytically cleaves poly(ADP-ribose) polymerase (PARP) at a '216- Asp-|-Gly-217' bond (PubMed:7774019). Cleaves and activates sterol regulatory element binding proteins (SREBPs) between the basic helix- loop-helix leucine zipper domain and the membrane attachment domain. Cleaves and activates caspase-6, -7 and -9 (PubMed:7596430). Involved in the clea
    828..911     +  CDS            large T antigen (fragment): large T antigen from SV40 (simian virus 40)
    934..1015    +  polyA_signal   SV40 poly(A) signal: SV40 polyadenylation signal
   1197..1785    -  rep_origin     ori: high-copy-number ColE1/pMB1/pBR322/pUC origin of replication
   1956..2816    -  CDS            AmpR: β-lactamase; bla; confers resistance to ampicillin, carbenicillin, and related antibiotics
   2817..2921    -  promoter       AmpR promoter: bla
