[The description below was written by a language model from this plasmid's Addgene catalogue record and pLannotate feature annotations shown in this document.]
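Description:
pTRE-Tight caspase-3 (p12)::nz [TU#817] is a mammalian expression plasmid of about 3.0 kb built on the Clontech pTRE-Tight backbone. It is maintained in E. coli through a high-copy ColE1/pUC-type origin and selected with ampicillin via a β-lactamase gene under its own bla promoter. The record lists no mammalian selection marker. Expression in mammalian cells is driven by the tight TRE promoter, which consists of seven tet operator repeats upstream of a minimal CMV promoter. Transcription therefore depends on a tetracycline-controlled transactivator supplied separately, and this plasmid does not encode one.

The 477 bp insert was cloned between BamHI and XbaI sites, both of which were retained. It encodes the small p12 subunit of human caspase-3 (CASP3), derived from a full-length cDNA clone, fused at its C-terminal end to NZ, an antiparallel leucine-zipper domain. In the depositor's annotation the p12 coding segment comes first, followed by a short intervening stretch and then the zipper. An SV40 polyadenylation signal terminates the transcript. The short "large T antigen" fragment called just upstream of that signal is most likely an annotation artefact of the SV40-derived terminator region rather than an expressed payload.

The associated work concerns targeted cell killing by reconstituted caspases. In that design a caspase subunit carrying a zipper is expected to be inactive alone and to assemble into an active, apoptosis-inducing protease only when a complementary zipper-tagged partner subunit is co-expressed. The partner construct is not described in this record. Combined with tet-regulated expression, the plasmid provides one inducible half of such a two-component cell ablation system.
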