Addgene plasmid #16084: pTRE-Tight caspase-3 (p12)::nz [TU#817]
Depositing lab: Martin Chalfie. Depositing organization: Columbia University. Publication: Targeted cell killing by reconstituted caspases. Chelur DS, Chalfie M. Proc Natl Acad Sci U S A. 2007 Feb 13. 104(7):2283-8. 10.1073/pnas.0610877104 PubMed 17283333.
Backbone
  Vector backbone: pTRE-tight
  Backbone manufacturer: Clontech
  Backbone size w/o insert (bp): 2540
  Vector type: Mammalian Expression
Growth in bacteria
  Bacterial resistance: Ampicillin, 100 μg/mL
  Growth temperature: 37°C
  Growth strain: DH5alpha
  Copy number: Unknown
Gene/Insert
  Gene/Insert name: caspase-3 (p12) :: nz (alt name: caspase-3)
  Species: H. sapiens (human)
  Insert size (bp): 477
  Entrez Gene: CASP3 (a.k.a. CPP32, CPP32B, SCA-1)
  Cloning method: Restriction Enzyme; 5′ cloning site BamHI (not destroyed); 3′ cloning site XbaI (not destroyed)
  Sequencing primers: 5′ LNCX
Resource information
  A portion of this plasmid was derived from a plasmid made by: caspase-3 from MGC full length cDNA clone ID 4419175.
Terms and licenses: Academic/Nonprofit Terms; Industry Terms: Not Available to Industry
Depositor comments: caspase-3 (p12) fused to the antiparallel leucine-zipper domain NZ (ALKKELQANKKELAQLKWELQALKKELAQ). For listed sequence, 356-664bp = caspase3(p12); 728-820bp = NZ.
How to cite: pTRE-Tight caspase-3 (p12)::nz [TU#817] was a gift from Martin Chalfie (Addgene plasmid # 16084 ; http://n2t.net/addgene:16084 ; RRID:Addgene_16084)
