>Addgene plasmid #16084 | pTRE-Tight caspase-3 (p12)::nz [TU#817] | addgene partial sequence | sequence record 22445 | LNCX 5'-AGCTCGTTTAGTGAACCGTCAGATC-3'
GTGGTGTTGATGATGACATGGCGTGTCATAAAATACCTGTGGAGGCCGACTTCTTGTATGCATACTCCAC
AGCACCTGGTTATTATTCTTGGCGAAATTCAAAGGATGGCTCCTGGTTCATCCAGTCGCTTTGTGCCATG
CTGAAACAGTATGCCGACAAGCTTGAATTTATGCACATTCTTACCCGGGTTAACCGAAAGGTGGCAACAG
AATTTGAGTCCTTTTCCTTTGACGCTACTTTTCATGCAAAGAAACAGATTCCATGTATTGTTTCCATGCT
CACAAAAGAACTCTATTTTTATCACCCCCGGGATTGGCCAAAGGACCCAAAGGAGGACCCTTGGAGGGTA
CCAGGCTCTGGCTCTGGCGCTCAGCTTAAGAAAGAGCTGCAGGCAAACAAGAAAGAGCTGGCTCAGCTGA
AGTGGGAACTGCAGGCACTGAAGAAAGAACTGGCTCAGTGATCTAGAGGATCATAATCAGCCATACCACA
TTTGTAGAGGTTTTACTTGCTTTAAAAAACCTCCCACACCTCCCCCTGAACCTGAAACATAAAATGAATG
CAATTGTTGTTGTTAACTTGTTTATTGCAGCTTATAATGGTTACAAATAAAGCAATAGCATCACAAATTT
CACAAATAAAGCATTTTTTTCACTGCCTCGAGCTTCCTCGCTCACTGACTCGCTGCGCTCGGTCGTTC
